Addgene plasmid #60010: pCiES
Purpose: Foamy virus helper plasmid expressing Env, driven by a CMV promoter. Ampicillin resistant.
Depositing lab: David Russell. Depositing organization: University of Washington. Publication: Improved foamy virus vectors with minimal viral sequences. Trobridge G, Josephson N, Vassilopoulos G, Mac J, Russell DW. Mol Ther. 2002 Sep;6(3):321-8. S1525001602906726 PubMed 12231167.
Backbone
  Vector backbone: pCMV beta
  Backbone manufacturer: not known
  Backbone size w/o insert (bp): 7164
  Total vector size (bp): 6801
  Vector type: Mammalian Expression
Growth in bacteria
  Bacterial resistance: Ampicillin, 100 μg/mL
  Growth temperature: 37°C
  Growth strain: DH5alpha ; DH10B
  Copy number: High Copy
Gene/Insert
  Gene/Insert name: Env (foamy virus)
  Species: human spumaretrovirus (foamy virus)
  Insert size (bp): 3390
  GenBank ID: U21247.1 M54978.1
  Promoter: CMV
  Cloning method: Restriction Enzyme; 5′ cloning site NotI (not destroyed); 3′ cloning site NotI (not destroyed)
  Sequencing primers: 5′ unknown; 3′ unknown
Terms and licenses: Academic/Nonprofit Terms; Industry Terms: Not Available to Industry
Depositor comments: ΔΦ vectors are “”Deleted Foamy” virus vectors that only retain essential cis-acting viral sequences. The 4 plasmids required to make ΔΦ vectors are pCiES, pCiGSΔΨ, pCiPS, and pΔΦ. The first three plasmids are helper constructs expressing Env, Gag, and Pol respectively. pΔΦ is a deleted foamy vector backbone with a polylinker for you to insert a transgene cassette. A description of the plasmids has been published (Trobridge et al., 2002). For additional information, please see: http://depts.washington.edu/dwrlab/reagents/foamy-virus-reagents/ http://depts.washington.edu/dwrlab/reagents/aav-serotype-reagents/
How to cite: pCiES was a gift from David Russell (Addgene plasmid # 60010 ; http://n2t.net/addgene:60010 ; RRID:Addgene_60010)
