[The description below was written by a language model from this plasmid's Addgene catalogue record and pLannotate feature annotations shown in this document.]
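Description:
pCiES is a mammalian expression plasmid built on the pCMV beta backbone that serves as the envelope helper construct for producing foamy virus vectors. It is about 6.8 kb and is propagated in E. coli through a high-copy ColE1/pUC-type origin, with selection by the ampicillin resistance gene (β-lactamase) under its own bla promoter. The remaining bacterial elements in the feature table are leftovers of the pUC/pBR322-derived cloning backbone and play no part in the plasmid's function. These include lac promoter and operator sequences and fragments of lacI, lacZα, rop, bom and the pUC polylinker.

The payload is the env gene of human spumaretrovirus (human foamy virus), carried on a roughly 3.4 kb insert cloned between NotI sites. In pCMV beta this position normally holds the reporter gene, which would explain why the finished plasmid is smaller than the listed backbone. Transcription is driven by the human cytomegalovirus immediate early enhancer and promoter. A modified SV40 intron with splice donor and acceptor sites lies upstream of the coding sequence, a standard element for improving mRNA processing and expression, and an SV40 polyadenylation signal is annotated downstream of it. No packaging signal, LTRs or other foamy virus cis-acting elements are annotated, consistent with a helper that supplies the envelope glycoprotein only in trans.

According to the depositor, pCiES is one of four plasmids used together to make "deleted foamy" (ΔΦ) vectors. It provides Env, while pCiGSΔΨ and pCiPS provide Gag and Pol. pΔΦ is the minimal vector backbone that retains only the essential cis-acting viral sequences and has a polylinker for a transgene cassette.
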