Features (pLannotate 1.2.2; 17 found; start..end, strand, type, name):
      8..28      -  misc_feature   MCS (fragment): pUC18/19 multiple cloning site
     27..330     +  enhancer       CMV enhancer: human cytomegalovirus immediate early enhancer
    331..534     +  promoter       CMV promoter: human cytomegalovirus (CMV) immediate early promoter
    672..768     +  intron         SV40 intron: modified SV40 intron with splice donor and acceptor sites
    938..3901    +  CDS            env: ENV_FOAMV - Experimental evidence at protein level: Swiss-Prot protein existence level 1. The leader peptide is a component of released, infectious virions and is required for particle budding. From Human spumaretrovirus (SFVcpz(hu)) (Human foamy virus).
   3941..4075    -  polyA_signal   SV40 poly(A) signal: SV40 polyadenylation signal
   4138..4173    +  misc_feature   MCS (fragment): pUC18/19 multiple cloning site
   4210..4226    -  protein_bind   lac operator: The lac repressor binds to the lac operator to inhibit transcription in E. coli. This inhibition can be relieved by adding lactose or isopropyl-β-D-thiogalactopyranoside (IPTG). lac repressor encoded by lacI
   4234..4264    -  promoter       lac promoter: promoter for the E. coli lac operon
   4279..4300    -  protein_bind   CAP binding site: CAP binding activates transcription in the presence of cAMP. E. coli catabolite activator protein
   4313..4405    -  CDS            lacI (fragment): lac repressor; lacI; The lac repressor binds to the lac operator to inhibit transcription in E. coli. This inhibition can be relieved by adding lactose or isopropyl-β-D-thiogalactopyranoside (IPTG).
   4588..5176    -  rep_origin     ori: high-copy-number ColE1/pMB1/pBR322/pUC origin of replication
   5347..6207    -  CDS            AmpR: β-lactamase; bla; confers resistance to ampicillin, carbenicillin, and related antibiotics
   6208..6312    -  promoter       AmpR promoter: bla
   6407..6442    +  CDS            rop (fragment): Rop protein, which maintains plasmids at low copy number; rop
   6544..6643    +  misc_feature   bom (fragment): basis of mobility region from pBR322
   6649..4       -  CDS            lacZα (fragment) (across the origin): LacZα fragment of β-galactosidase; lacZ fragment
>Addgene plasmid #60010 | pCiES | addgene full sequence | sequence record 211473 | Addgene NGS Result
GAATTCGAGCTTGCATGCCTGCAGGTCGTTACATAACTTACGGTAAATGGCCCGCCTGGCTGACCGCCCA
ACGACCCCCGCCCATTGACGTCAATAATGACGTATGTTCCCATAGTAACGCCAATAGGGACTTTCCATTG
ACGTCAATGGGTGGAGTATTTACGGTAAACTGCCCACTTGGCAGTACATCAAGTGTATCATATGCCAAGT
ACGCCCCCTATTGACGTCAATGACGGTAAATGGCCCGCCTGGCATTATGCCCAGTACATGACCTTATGGG
ACTTTCCTACTTGGCAGTACATCTACGTATTAGTCATCGCTATTACCATGGTGATGCGGTTTTGGCAGTA
CATCAATGGGCGTGGATAGCGGTTTGACTCACGGGGATTTCCAAGTCTCCACCCCATTGACGTCAATGGG
AGTTTGTTTTGGCACCAAAATCAACGGGACTTTCCAAAATGTCGTAACAACTCCGCCCCATTGACGCAAA
TGGGCGGTAGGCGTGTACGGTGGGAGGTCTATATAAGCAGAGCTCGTTTAGTGAACCGTCAGATCGCCTG
GAGACGCCATCCACGCTGTTTTGACCTCCATAGAAGACACCGGGACCGATCCAGCCTCCGGACTCTAGAG
GATCCGGTACTCGAGGAACTGAAAAACCAGAAAGTTAACTGGTAAGTTTAGTCTTTTTGTCTTTTATTTC
AGGTCCCGGATCCGGTGGTGGTGCAAATCAAAGAACTGCTCCTCAGTGGATGTTGCCTTTACTTCTAGGC
CTGTACGGAAGTGTTACTTCTGCTCTAAAAGCTGCGGAATTGTACCCGCGGCCGCAATCGAGTCTAGACC
CTTAAGGTGTTGAATCCAAGGACTGTTGTTATTTTGGACCATCTTGGCAACAACAGAACTGTAAGTATAG
ATAATTTAAAACCTACTTCTCATCAGAATGGCACCACCAATGACACTGCAACAATGGATCATTTGGAAAA
AAATGAATAAAGCGCATGAGGCACTTCAAAATACAACAACTGTGACTGAACAGCAGAAGGAACAAATTAT
ACTGGACATTCAAAATGAAGAAGTACAACCAACTAGGAGAGATAAATTTAGATATCTGCTTTATACTTGT
TGTGCTACTAGCTCAAGAGTATTGGCCTGGATGTTTTTAGTTTGTATATTGTTAATCATTGTTTTGGTTT
CATGCTTTGTGACTATATCCAGAATACAATGGAATAAGGATATTCAGGTATTAGGACCTGTAATAGACTG
GAATGTTACTCAAAGAGCTGTTTATCAACCCTTACAGACTAGAAGGATTGCACGTTCCCTTAGAATGCAG
CATCCTGTTCCAAAATATGTGGAGGTAAATATGACTAGTATTCCACAAGGTGTATACTATGAACCCCATC
CGGAACCCATAGTGGTGAAGGAGAGGGTCCTGGGTCTTTCTCAAATTCTGATGATTAATTCAGAAAACAT
TGCTAATAATGCTAATTTGACACAAGAAGTAAAGAAGTTGTTAACTGAAATGGTTAATGAAGAAATGCAA
AGTTTGTCAGATGTAATGATTGACTTTGAAATTCCTTTAGGAGACCCTCGTGATCAAGAACAATATATAC
ATAGAAAATGCTATCAAGAATTTGCAAATTGTTATTTAGTAAAATATAAAGAACCCAAACCGTGGCCTAA
GGAGGGCCTTATAGCTGATCAATGCCCATTACCAGGTTACCATGCTGGATTAACCTATAATAGACAGTCT
ATTTGGGATTACTATATTAAAGTGGAGAGTATTAGACCTGCAAATTGGACAACAAAGAGTAAATATGGAC
AAGCTAGACTAGGAAGTTTTTATATTCCTAGCAGTCTGAGACAAATCAATGTTAGTCATGTACTATTCTG
TAGTGATCAATTATATTCTAAATGGTATAATATAGAAAATACCATAGAACAAAACGAGCGGTTTCTGCTT
AATAAACTAAATAACCTTACATCTGGAACCTCAGTATTGAAGAAAAGAGCTCTTCCGAAGGATTGGAGTT
CTCAAGGTAAAAATGCTCTGTTTAGAGAAATCAATGTGTTAGATATCTGCAGTAAACCTGAATCTGTAAT
ACTATTGAATACTTCATACTATTCCTTCTCTTTATGGGAAGGAGATTGTAATTTTACTAAAGATATGATT
TCTCAGTTGGTTCCAGAATGTGATGGATTTTATAACAATTCTAAGTGGATGCATATGCATCCATATGCTT
GTAGATTCTGGAGAAGTAAGAATGAAAAAGAAGAAACTAAATGTAGAGATGGGGAAACTAAGAGATGTCT
GTATTATCCTTTATGGGACAGTCCCGAATCTACATATGATTTTGGTTATTTAGCATACCAAAAGAATTTT
CCTTCCCCTATCTGTATAGAACAACAGAAAATTAGAGATCAAGATTATGAAGTTTATTCTTTGTATCAAG
AATGCAAAATAGCTTCTAAAGCATATGGAATTGATACAGTTTTATTCTCTCTAAAGAATTTTCTTAATTA
TACAGGAACTCCTGTAAATGAAATGCCTAATGCAAGAGCTTTTGTAGGCCTAATAGATCCCAAGTTTCCT
CCTTCCTATCCCAATGTTACTAGGGAACATTATACTTCCTGTAATAATAGGAAAAGAAGAAGTGTTGATA
ATAACTATGCTAAGTTAAGGTCTATGGGGTATGCACTTACAGGAGCAGTGCAAACCTTATCTCAAATATC
AGATATTAATGATGAAAACTTACAGCAAGGAATATATTTATTAAGGGATCATGTAATAACCTTAATGGAA
GCTACATTGCATGATATATCTGTTATGGAAGGAATGTTTGCTGTACAACATTTGCATACACATTTGAATC
ATTTGAAGACAATGCTTCTAGAAAGAAGAATAGACTGGACCTATATGTCTAGTACTTGGCTACAACAACA
ATTACAGAAATCTGATGATGAGATGAAAGTAATAAAGAGAATTGCTAGAAGTTTGGTATATTATGTTAAA
CAAACCCATAGTTCTCCCACAGCTACAGCCTGGGAGATTGGATTATATTATGAATTGGTTATACCTAAAC
ATATTTACTTGAATAATTGGAATGTTGTCAATATAGGTCACTTAGTTAAATCAGCTGGACAATTGACTCA
TGTAACTATAGCTCATCCTTATGAAATAATCAATAAGGAATGTGTAGAGACTATATATCTGCATCTTGAA
GACTGCACAAGACAAGATTATGTCATATGTGATGTGGTAAAGATAGTGCAGCCTTGTGGCAATAGCTCAG
ACACGAGTGATTGTCCTGTCTGGGCTGAAGCTGTAAAAGAACCATTTGTGCAAGTCAATCCTCTGAAAAA
CGGAAGTTATCTGGTTTTGGCAAGTTCCACAGACTGTCAGATCCCACCATATGTTCCTAGCATCGTGACT
GTTAATGAAACAACGTCATGCTTTGGACTGGACTTTAAAAGGCCACTGGTTGCGGAAGAAAGATTGAGCT
TTGAGCCACGACTGCCAAATCTACAACTAAGATTACCACATTTGGTTGGAATTATTGCAAAAATCAAAGG
GATAAAAATAGAAGTCACATCCTCTGGAGAAAGTATAAAAGAGCAGATTGAAAGAGCAAAAGCTGAGCTC
CTTCGACTGGACATTCACGAGGGAGATACTCCTGCCTGGATACAACAGCTAGCTGCAGCAACAAAGGACG
TCTGGCCAGCAGCAGCTTCTGCTCTACAAGGAATTGGTAACTTTTTATCTGGGACTGCCCAAGGAATATT
TGGAACTGCCTTTAGTCTCTTGGGATACTTAAAGCCTATCCTAATAGGAGTAGGGGTCATTCTCTTGGTT
ATTCTTATATTTAAGATTGTATCATGGATTCCTACGAAAAAGAAGAATCAGTAGCCTCCACCTCTGGAAT
TCGGATCTTGCGGCCGCGGGGATCCAGACATGATAAGATACATTGATGAGTTTGGACAAACCACAACTAG
AATGCAGTGAAAAAAATGCTTTATTTGTGAAATTTGTGATGCTATTGCTTTATTTGTAACCATTATAAGC
TGCAATAAACAAGTTAACAACAACAATTGCATTCATTTTATGTTTCAGGTTCAGGGGGAGGTGTGGGAGG
TTTTTTCGGATCCTCTAGAGTCGACCTGCAGGCATGCAAGCTTGGCGTAATCATGGTCATAGCTGTTTCC
TGTGTGAAATTGTTATCCGCTCACAATTCCACACAACATACGAGCCGGAAGCATAAAGTGTAAAGCCTGG
GGTGCCTAATGAGTGAGCTAACTCACATTAATTGCGTTGCGCTCACTGCCCGCTTTCCAGTCGGGAAACC
TGTCGTGCCAGCTGCATTAATGAATCGGCCAACGCGCGGGGAGAGGCGGTTTGCGTATTGGGCGCTCTTC
CGCTTCCTCGCTCACTGACTCGCTGCGCTCGGTCGTTCGGCTGCGGCGAGCGGTATCAGCTCACTCAAAG
GCGGTAATACGGTTATCCACAGAATCAGGGGATAACGCAGGAAAGAACATGTGAGCAAAAGGCCAGCAAA
AGGCCAGGAACCGTAAAAAGGCCGCGTTGCTGGCGTTTTTCCATAGGCTCCGCCCCCCTGACGAGCATCA
CAAAAATCGACGCTCAAGTCAGAGGTGGCGAAACCCGACAGGACTATAAAGATACCAGGCGTTTCCCCCT
GGAAGCTCCCTCGTGCGCTCTCCTGTTCCGACCCTGCCGCTTACCGGATACCTGTCCGCCTTTCTCCCTT
CGGGAAGCGTGGCGCTTTCTCATAGCTCACGCTGTAGGTATCTCAGTTCGGTGTAGGTCGTTCGCTCCAA
GCTGGGCTGTGTGCACGAACCCCCCGTTCAGCCCGACCGCTGCGCCTTATCCGGTAACTATCGTCTTGAG
TCCAACCCGGTAAGACACGACTTATCGCCACTGGCAGCAGCCACTGGTAACAGGATTAGCAGAGCGAGGT
ATGTAGGCGGTGCTACAGAGTTCTTGAAGTGGTGGCCTAACTACGGCTACACTAGAAGAACAGTATTTGG
TATCTGCGCTCTGCTGAAGCCAGTTACCTTCGGAAAAAGAGTTGGTAGCTCTTGATCCGGCAAACAAACC
ACCGCTGGTAGCGGTGGTTTTTTTGTTTGCAAGCAGCAGATTACGCGCAGAAAAAAAGGATCTCAAGAAG
ATCCTTTGATCTTTTCTACGGGGTCTGACGCTCAGTGGAACGAAAACTCACGTTAAGGGATTTTGGTCAT
GAGATTATCAAAAAGGATCTTCACCTAGATCCTTTTAAATTAAAAATGAAGTTTTAAATCAATCTAAAGT
ATATATGAGTAAACTTGGTCTGACAGTTACCAATGCTTAATCAGTGAGGCACCTATCTCAGCGATCTGTC
TATTTCGTTCATCCATAGTTGCCTGACTCCCCGTCGTGTAGATAACTACGATACGGGAGGGCTTACCATC
TGGCCCCAGTGCTGCAATGATACCGCGAGACCCACGCTCACCGGCTCCAGATTTATCAGCAATAAACCAG
CCAGCCGGAAGGGCCGAGCGCAGAAGTGGTCCTGCAACTTTATCCGCCTCCATCCAGTCTATTAATTGTT
GCCGGGAAGCTAGAGTAAGTAGTTCGCCAGTTAATAGTTTGCGCAACGTTGTTGCCATTGCTACAGGCAT
CGTGGTGTCACGCTCGTCGTTTGGTATGGCTTCATTCAGCTCCGGTTCCCAACGATCAAGGCGAGTTACA
TGATCCCCCATGTTGTGCAAAAAAGCGGTTAGCTCCTTCGGTCCTCCGATCGTTGTCAGAAGTAAGTTGG
CCGCAGTGTTATCACTCATGGTTATGGCAGCACTGCATAATTCTCTTACTGTCATGCCATCCGTAAGATG
CTTTTCTGTGACTGGTGAGTACTCAACCAAGTCATTCTGAGAATAGTGTATGCGGCGACCGAGTTGCTCT
TGCCCGGCGTCAATACGGGATAATACCGCGCCACATAGCAGAACTTTAAAAGTGCTCATCATTGGAAAAC
GTTCTTCGGGGCGAAAACTCTCAAGGATCTTACCGCTGTTGAGATCCAGTTCGATGTAACCCACTCGTGC
ACCCAACTGATCTTCAGCATCTTTTACTTTCACCAGCGTTTCTGGGTGAGCAAAAACAGGAAGGCAAAAT
GCCGCAAAAAAGGGAATAAGGGCGACACGGAAATGTTGAATACTCATACTCTTCCTTTTTCAATATTATT
GAAGCATTTATCAGGGTTATTGTCTCATGAGCGGATACATATTTGAATGTATTTAGAAAAATAAACAAAT
AGGGGTTCCGCGCACATTTCCCCGAAAAGTGCCACCTGACGTCTAAGAAACCATTATTATCATGACATTA
ACCTATAAAAATAGGCGTATCACGAGGCCCTTTCGTCTCGCGCGTTTCGGTGATGACGGTGAAAACCTCT
GACACATGCAGCTCCCGGAGACGGTCACAGCTTGTCTGTAAGCGGATGCCGGGAGCAGACAAGCCCGTCA
GGGCGCGTCAGCGGGTGTTGGCGGGTGTCGGGGCTGGCTTAACTATGCGGCATCAGAGCAGATTGTACTG
AGAGTGCACCATATGCGGTGTGAAATACCGCACAGATGCGTAAGGAGAAAATACCGCATCAGGCGCCATT
CGCCATTCAGGCTGCGCAACTGTTGGGAAGGGCGATCGGTGCGGGCCTCTTCGCTATTACGCCAGCTGGC
GAAAGGGGGATGTGCTGCAAGGCGATTAAGTTGGGTAACGCCAGGGTTTTCCCAGTCACGACGTTGTAAA
ACGACGGCCAGT
